Addgene plasmid #87672: T7T3-PacI-Neto1
Purpose: In situ probe for mouse Neto1
Depositing lab: Oscar Marin. Depositing organization: King's College London. Publication: Optimization of interneuron function by direct coupling of cell migration and axonal targeting. Lim L, Pakan JMP, Selten MM, Marques-Smith A, Llorca A, Bae SE, Rochefort NL, Marin O. Nat Neurosci. 2018 Jun 18. pii: 10.1038/s41593-018-0162-9. doi: 10.1038/s41593-018-0162-9. PubMed 29915195.
Backbone
  Vector backbone: pT7T3D-PacI
  Vector type: Bacterial Expression
Growth in bacteria
  Bacterial resistance: Ampicillin, 100 μg/mL
  Growth temperature: 37°C
  Growth strain: DH5alpha
  Copy number: High Copy
Gene/Insert
  Gene/Insert name: Neto1 (alt name: NM_144946.4)
  Species: M. musculus (mouse)
  Insert size (bp): 1034
  Mutation: partial sequence, (1244 to 2278bp of NM_144946.4)
  Entrez Gene: Neto1 (a.k.a. Btcl1, AI851453, C130005O10Rik)
  Promoter: T7/T3
  Cloning method: Restriction Enzyme; 5′ cloning site XhoI (not destroyed); 3′ cloning site NotI (not destroyed)
  Sequencing primers: 5′ T7p; 3′ T3p
Terms and licenses: Academic/Nonprofit Terms; Industry Terms: Not Available to Industry
How to cite: T7T3-PacI-Neto1 was a gift from Oscar Marin (Addgene plasmid # 87672 ; http://n2t.net/addgene:87672 ; RRID:Addgene_87672)
