[The description below was written by a language model from this plasmid's Addgene catalogue record and pLannotate feature annotations shown in this document.]
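Description:
T7T3-PacI-Neto1 is a small (about 3.9 kb) bacterial cloning and in vitro transcription plasmid built on the pT7T3D-PacI backbone, made as a template for riboprobes that detect mouse Neto1 mRNA by in situ hybridization. It is propagated in E. coli as a high-copy plasmid through a ColE1/pUC-type origin and selected with ampicillin via the β-lactamase gene and its native promoter. An f1 bacteriophage origin is also present, a standard feature that permits single-stranded DNA production with helper phage. Remnants of the lac region (a lacI fragment, CAP binding site, lac promoter and operator, and a lacZα fragment) flank the cloning site, as is typical of pUC-derived vectors. They are not relevant to the probe function.

The insert is a partial Neto1 cDNA of roughly 1 kb, corresponding to positions 1244 to 2278 of the mouse reference transcript, cloned between XhoI and NotI sites that both remain intact. Neto1 encodes an accessory subunit of neuronal NMDA receptors involved in synaptic plasticity and circuit maintenance. The fragment lies between convergent phage promoters: T7 upstream, reading in the same direction as the annotated coding sequence, and T3 downstream on the opposite strand. By this annotation, transcription with T3 RNA polymerase should give the antisense strand, complementary to the mRNA and used as the hybridization probe. T7 transcription should give the sense strand, commonly used as a negative control. Because only part of the coding sequence is present, the plasmid is not suited to producing Neto1 protein despite its "bacterial expression" classification. The associated work concerns interneuron migration and axonal targeting, consistent with use of the probe to map Neto1 expression in mouse brain tissue.
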