Features (pLannotate 1.2.2; 12 found; start..end, strand, type, name):
      1..429     +  rep_origin     f1 ori (sequence partly withheld): f1 bacteriophage origin of replication; arrow indicates direction of (+) strand synthesis
    482..586     +  promoter       AmpR promoter: bla
    587..1447    +  CDS            AmpR: β-lactamase; bla; confers resistance to ampicillin, carbenicillin, and related antibiotics
   1618..2206    +  rep_origin     ori: high-copy-number ColE1/pMB1/pBR322/pUC origin of replication
   2389..2481    +  CDS            lacI (fragment): lac repressor; lacI; The lac repressor binds to the lac operator to inhibit transcription in E. coli. This inhibition can be relieved by adding lactose or isopropyl-β-D-thiogalactopyranoside (IPTG).
   2494..2515    +  protein_bind   CAP binding site: CAP binding activates transcription in the presence of cAMP. E. coli catabolite activator protein
   2530..2560    +  promoter       lac promoter: promoter for the E. coli lac operon
   2568..2584    +  protein_bind   lac operator: The lac repressor binds to the lac operator to inhibit transcription in E. coli. This inhibition can be relieved by adding lactose or isopropyl-β-D-thiogalactopyranoside (IPTG). lac repressor encoded by lacI
   2622..2640    +  promoter       T7 promoter: promoter for bacteriophage T7 RNA polymerase
   2657..3706    +  CDS            Neto1 (fragment): NETO1_MOUSE - Also known as Btcl1. Experimental evidence at protein level: Swiss-Prot protein existence level 1. Involved in the development and/or maintenance of neuronal circuitry. Accessory subunit of the neuronal N-methyl-D-aspartate receptor (NMDAR) critical for maintaining the abundance of GRIN2A- containing NMDARs in the postsynaptic density. Regulates long-term NMDA receptor-dependent synaptic plasticity and cognition, at least in the context of spatial learning and memory. From Mus musculus (Mouse).
   3710..3728    -  promoter       T3 promoter: promoter for bacteriophage T3 RNA polymerase
   3738..3892    +  CDS            lacZα (fragment): LacZα fragment of β-galactosidase; lacZ fragment
>Addgene plasmid #87672 | T7T3-PacI-Neto1 | addgene full sequence | sequence record 174325 | Addgene NGS Result
[124 nt withheld, positions 1-124]
C
[91 nt withheld, positions 126-216]
A
[49 nt withheld, positions 218-266]
CCTTTGACGTTGGAGTCCACGTTCTTT
[37 nt withheld, positions 294-330]
ACCCTATCTCGGTCTATTCTTTTGATTTATAAGGGATTTTGCCGATTTCGGCCTATTGGTTAAAAAATGA
GCTGATTTAACAAAAATTTAACGCGAATTTTAACAAAATATTAACGCTTACAATTTAGGTGGCACTTTTC
GGGGAAATGTGCGCGGAACCCCTATTTGTTTATTTTTCTAAATACATTCAAATATGTATCCGCTCATGAG
ACAATAACCCTGATAAATGCTTCAATAATATTGAAAAAGGAAGAGTATGAGTATTCAACATTTCCGTGTC
GCCCTTATTCCCTTTTTTGCGGCATTTTGCCTTCCTGTTTTTGCTCACCCAGAAACGCTGGTGAAAGTAA
AAGATGCTGAAGATCAGTTGGGTGCACGAGTGGGTTACATCGAACTGGATCTCAACAGCGGTAAGATCCT
TGAGAGTTTTCGCCCCGAAGAACGTTTTCCAATGATGAGCACTTTTAAAGTTCTGCTATGTGGCGCGGTA
TTATCCCGTATTGACGCCGGGCAAGAGCAACTCGGTCGCCGCATACACTATTCTCAGAATGACTTGGTTG
AGTACTCACCAGTCACAGAAAAGCATCTTACGGATGGCATGACAGTAAGAGAATTATGCAGTGCTGCCAT
AACCATGAGTGATAACACTGCGGCCAACTTACTTCTGACAACGATCGGAGGACCGAAGGAGCTAACCGCT
TTTTTGCACAACATGGGGGATCATGTAACTCGCCTTGATCGTTGGGAACCGGAGCTGAATGAAGCCATAC
CAAACGACGAGCGTGACACCACGATGCCTGTAGCAATGGCAACAACGTTGCGCAAACTATTAACTGGCGA
ACTACTTACTCTAGCTTCCCGGCAACAATTAATAGACTGGATGGAGGCGGATAAAGTTGCAGGACCACTT
CTGCGCTCGGCCCTTCCGGCTGGCTGGTTTATTGCTGATAAATCTGGAGCCGGTGAGCGTGGGTCTCGCG
GTATCATTGCAGCACTGGGGCCAGATGGTAAGCCCTCCCGTATCGTAGTTATCTACACGACGGGGAGTCA
GGCAACTATGGATGAACGAAATAGACAGATCGCTGAGATAGGTGCCTCACTGATTAAGCATTGGTAACTG
TCAGACCAAGTTTACTCATATATACTTTAGATTGATTTAAAACTTCATTTTTAATTTAAAAGGATCTAGG
TGAAGATCCTTTTTGATAATCTCATGACCAAAATCCCTTAACGTGAGTTTTCGTTCCACTGAGCGTCAGA
CCCCGTAGAAAAGATCAAAGGATCTTCTTGAGATCCTTTTTTTCTGCGCGTAATCTGCTGCTTGCAAACA
AAAAAACCACCGCTACCAGCGGTGGTTTGTTTGCCGGATCAAGAGCTACCAACTCTTTTTCCGAAGGTAA
CTGGCTTCAGCAGAGCGCAGATACCAAATACTGTTCTTCTAGTGTAGCCGTAGTTAGGCCACCACTTCAA
GAACTCTGTAGCACCGCCTACATACCTCGCTCTGCTAATCCTGTTACCAGTGGCTGCTGCCAGTGGCGAT
AAGTCGTGTCTTACCGGGTTGGACTCAAGACGATAGTTACCGGATAAGGCGCAGCGGTCGGGCTGAACGG
GGGGTTCGTGCACACAGCCCAGCTTGGAGCGAACGACCTACACCGAACTGAGATACCTACAGCGTGAGCT
ATGAGAAAGCGCCACGCTTCCCGAAGGGAGAAAGGCGGACAGGTATCCGGTAAGCGGCAGGGTCGGAACA
GGAGAGCGCACGAGGGAGCTTCCAGGGGGAAACGCCTGGTATCTTTATAGTCCTGTCGGGTTTCGCCACC
TCTGACTTGAGCGTCGATTTTTGTGATGCTCGTCAGGGGGGCGGAGCCTATGGAAAAACGCCAGCAACGC
GGCCTTTTTACGGTTCCTGGCCTTTTGCTGGCCTTTTGCTCACATGTTCTTTCCTGCGTTATCCCCTGAT
TCTGTGGATAACCGTATTACCGCCTTTGAGTGAGCTGATACCGCTCGCCGCAGCCGAACGACCGAGCGCA
GCGAGTCAGTGAGCGAGGAAGCGGAAGAGCGCCCAATACGCAAACCGCCTCTCCCCGCGCGTTGGCCGAT
TCATTAATGCAGCTGGCACGACAGGTTTCCCGACTGGAAAGCGGGCAGTGAGCGCAACGCAATTAATGTG
AGTTAGCTCACTCATTAGGCACCCCAGGCTTTACACTTTATGCTTCCGGCTCGTATGTTGTGTGGAATTG
TGAGCGGATAACAATTTCACACAGGAAACAGCTATGACATGATTACGAATTTAATACGACTCACTATAGG
GAATTTGGCCCTCGAGGATGGACCCTTTGGCTTTTCTCCAATAATTGGAAGGTTCTGTGGACAACAGAAT
CCACCTGTAATAAAATCTAGTGGAAGATTTCTGTGGATTAAATTTTTTGCTGATGGCGAGCTGGAGTCTA
TGGGATTTTCAGCTCGATATAATTTCACACCTGATCCCGACTTTAAGGACCTTGGAGTTTTGAAACCATT
GCCAGCGTGTGAGTTTGAGATGGGCGGCCCGGAAGGAATTGTGGAGTCCATACAGATTCTGAAGGAAGGC
AAAGCTTCTGCCAGTGAAGCCGTGGATTGCAAATGGTACATCCGAGCCCCACCACGATCCAAGATTTACT
TACGTTTCTTGGACTATGAGATGCAGAATTCAAATGAGTGCAAAAGAAACTTTGTGGCGGTCTATGACGG
AAGCAGCTCCGTGGAGGATTTGAAGGCCAAGTTCTGCAGCACAGTGGCTAATGACGTCATGCTGCGCACA
GGCCTTGGGGTGATCCGCATGTGGGCAGACGAGGGTAGCCGTAACAGCAGGTTTCAGATGCTCTTCACAT
CCTTTCAAGAACCTCCCTGTGAAGGCAACACATTCTTCTGCCACAGTAACATGTGTATTAACAACACGCT
AGTCTGCAATGGGCTCCAGAACTGTGTATATCCCTGGGATGAAAATCACTGTAAAGAAAAGAGGAAAACC
AGCCTGCTGGATCAGCTGACCAACACCAGTGGGACGGTCATTGGCGTGACTTCCTGCATTGTGATCATCC
TTATTATCGTTTCTGTCATTGTACAGATCAAACAGCCTCGTAAAAAATACGTCCAAAGGAAGTCAGACTT
TGACCAGACCGTTTTCCAGGAGGTGTTTGAGCCTCCCCACTATGAGTTATGTACGCTCAGAGGAACTGGA
GCAACAGCCGACTTTGCAGACGTGGCGGAAGACTTTGAAAATTACCATAAACTGAGGAGATCATCTTCCA
AATGCATCCATGACCATCACTGTGGATCCCAACTGTCCAGCGCGAAAGGCAGTCGCAGTAACCTCAGCAC
AGCGGCCGCAAGCTTATTCCCTTTAGTGAGGGTTAATTTTAGCTTGGCACTGGCCGTCGTTTTACAACGT
CGTGACTGGGAAAACCCTGGCGTTACCCAACTTAATCGCCTTGCAGCACATCCCCCTTTCGCCAGCTGGC
GTAATAGCGAAGAGGCCCGCACCGATCGCCCTTCCCAACAGTTGCGCAGCCTGAATGGCGAATGGG
